Addgene plasmid #154800: pGBW-m4258295
Purpose: Mammalian expression plasmid for SARS-CoV-2 nsp11
Depositing lab: Ginkgo Bioworks & Benjie Chen. Depositing organization: Ginkgo Bioworks.
Backbone
  Vector backbone: pTwist_CMV_Puro_6 with AarI site removed
  Backbone size w/o insert (bp): 6080
  Vector type: Mammalian Expression
  Selectable markers: Puromycin
Growth in bacteria
  Bacterial resistance: Ampicillin, 100 μg/mL
  Growth temperature: 37°C
  Growth strain: DH5alpha
  Copy number: High Copy
Gene/Insert
  Gene/Insert name: SARS-CoV-2 nsp11
  Species: Severe acute respiratory syndrome coronavirus 2
  Insert size (bp): 38
  Mutation: H. sapiens recode 1
  Entrez Gene: ORF1ab (a.k.a. GU280_gp01)
  Promoter: CMV
  Tag / fusion protein: Cleavable TEV;S-tag (C terminal on backbone)
  Cloning method: Unknown
Resource information
  A portion of this plasmid was derived from a plasmid made by: GinkgoBioworks
Depositor comments: NCBI reference sequence: YP_009725312.1
How to cite: pGBW-m4258295 was a gift from Ginkgo Bioworks & Benjie Chen (Addgene plasmid # 154800 ; http://n2t.net/addgene:154800 ; RRID:Addgene_154800)
