[The description below was written by a language model from this plasmid's Addgene catalogue record and pLannotate feature annotations shown in this document.]
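Description:
pGBW-m4258295 is a mammalian expression plasmid for SARS-CoV-2 nsp11, the very short peptide encoded within the ORF1ab polyprotein gene. It is built on the pTwist_CMV_Puro_6 backbone, modified to remove an AarI site. The plasmid is propagated in E. coli as a high-copy construct through a ColE1/pUC-type origin, with selection by ampicillin through an intact β-lactamase gene. For selection in mammalian cells, a human ubiquitin C promoter drives puromycin N-acetyltransferase, followed by a synthetic polyadenylation signal.

The insert is recorded as only 38 bp and as a human codon-optimised version ("H. sapiens recode 1") of the viral reference protein. The backbone supplies a C-terminal fusion consisting of a TEV protease cleavage site and an S-tag, so the peptide can be detected or captured by the tag, which can then be removed by proteolysis. Expression is driven by the CMV immediate-early enhancer and promoter. The annotation detects these near the end of the linearised sequence as an enhancer, a small promoter fragment and a truncated CMVd2-type match. The open reading frame therefore probably spans the numbering origin and ends at the SV40 polyadenylation signal. However, the feature table annotates neither the insert nor the tags, and it places that signal on the opposite strand, so the exact layout cannot be confirmed from the record.

Bacterial terminators (T7 and rrnG), additional synthetic poly(A) signals and the 5' and 3' β-globin insulator elements flank the cassettes, presumably to limit transcriptional read-through and interference between units. The record supports its use for transient expression or puromycin-selected expression of tagged nsp11 in mammalian cells.
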