Features (pLannotate 1.2.2; 18 found; start..end, strand, type, name):
    165..286     -  polyA_signal   SV40 poly(A) signal: SV40 polyadenylation signal
    309..378     -  CDS            large T antigen (fragment): large T antigen from SV40 (simian virus 40)
    401..447     +  terminator     T7 terminator: transcription terminator for bacteriophage T7 RNA polymerase
    477..613     +  terminator     rrnG terminator: transcription terminator from the E. coli ribosomal RNA rrnG operon (Albrechtsen et al., 1991)
    658..729     +  misc_feature   3' β-globin insulator: insulator downstream of the human β-globin locus (Farrell et al., 2002)
    955..1543    -  rep_origin     ori: high-copy-number ColE1/pMB1/pBR322/pUC origin of replication
   1715..1779    -  CDS            bla(M) (fragment): β-lactamase lacking the signal sequence; bla(M); allows cytosolic expression of β-lactamase
   2043..3252    +  promoter       UbC promoter: human ubiquitin C promoter
   3256..3853    +  CDS            PuroR (fragment): puromycin N-acetyltransferase; pac from Streptomyces; confers resistance to puromycin
   3882..3930    +  polyA_signal   poly(A) signal: synthetic polyadenylation signal
   4196..5056    +  CDS            AmpR: β-lactamase; bla; confers resistance to ampicillin, carbenicillin, and related antibiotics
   5069..5205    +  terminator     rrnG terminator: transcription terminator from the E. coli ribosomal RNA rrnG operon (Albrechtsen et al., 1991)
   5357..5428    +  misc_feature   5' β-globin insulator: insulator upstream of the human β-globin locus (Farrell et al., 2002)
   5433..5479    -  terminator     T7 terminator: transcription terminator for bacteriophage T7 RNA polymerase
   5497..5545    -  polyA_signal   poly(A) signal: synthetic polyadenylation signal
   5626..5929    +  enhancer       CMV enhancer: human cytomegalovirus immediate early enhancer
   6002..6019    -  promoter       CMV promoter (fragment): human cytomegalovirus (CMV) immediate early promoter
   6082..6133    +  promoter       CMVd2 promoter: truncated human cytomegalovirus (CMV) immediate early promoter that yields moderately reduced expression relative to the full-length promoter
>Addgene plasmid #154800 | pGBW-m4258295 | depositor full sequence | sequence record 299529 | Full Sequence
CACCATGAGTGCCGATGCTCAGTCCTTTCTCAACGGTTTCGCAGTGGAAAACCTTTACTTTCAGTCGAAA
GAAACCGCGGCAGCTAAGTTCGAGAGGCAGCACATGGACAGTTAAGCTAGCTTGACTGACTGAGATACAG
CGTACCTTCAGCTCACAGACATGATAAGATACATTGATGAGTTTGGACAAACCACAACTAGAATGCAGTG
AAAAAAATGCTTTATTTGTGAAATTTGTGATGCTATTGCTTTATTTGTAACCATTATAAGCTGCAATAAA
CAAGTTAACAACAACAATTGCATTCATTTTATGTTTCAGGTTCAGGGGGAGGTGTGGGAGGTTTTTTAAA
GCAAGTAAAACCTCTACAAATGTGGTATTGGCCCATCTCTATCGGTATCGTAGCATAACCCCTTGGGGCC
TCTAAACGGGTCTTGAGGGGTTTTTTGTGCCCCTCGGGCCGGATTGCTATCTACCGGCATTGGCGCAGAA
AAAAATGCCTGATGCGACGCTGCGCGTCTTATACTCCCACATATGCCAGATTCAGCAACGGATACGGCTT
CCCCAACTTGCCCACTTCCATACGTGTCCTCCTTACCAGAAATTTATCCTTAAGGTCGTCAGCTATCCTG
CAGGCGATCTCTCGATTTCGATCAAGACATTCCTTTAATGGTCTTTTCTGGACACCACTAGGGGTCAGAA
GTAGTTCATCAAACTTTCTTCCCTCCCTAATCTCATTGGTTACCTTGGGCTATCGAAACTTAATTAACCA
GTCAAGTCAGCTACTTGGCGAGATCGACTTGTCTGGGTTTCGACTACGCTCAGAATTGCGTCAGTCAAGT
TCGATCTGGTCCTTGCTATTGCACCCGTTCTCCGATTACGAGTTTCATTTAAATCATGTGAGCAAAAGGC
CAGCAAAAGGCCAGGAACCGTAAAAAGGCCGCGTTGCTGGCGTTTTTCCATAGGCTCCGCCCCCCTGACG
AGCATCACAAAAATCGACGCTCAAGTCAGAGGTGGCGAAACCCGACAGGACTATAAAGATACCAGGCGTT
TCCCCCTGGAAGCTCCCTCGTGCGCTCTCCTGTTCCGACCCTGCCGCTTACCGGATACCTGTCCGCCTTT
CTCCCTTCGGGAAGCGTGGCGCTTTCTCATAGCTCACGCTGTAGGTATCTCAGTTCGGTGTAGGTCGTTC
GCTCCAAGCTGGGCTGTGTGCACGAACCCCCCGTTCAGCCCGACCGCTGCGCCTTATCCGGTAACTATCG
TCTTGAGTCCAACCCGGTAAGACACGACTTATCGCCACTGGCAGCAGCCACTGGTAACAGGATTAGCAGA
GCGAGGTATGTAGGCGGTGCTACAGAGTTCTTGAAGTGGTGGCCTAACTACGGCTACACTAGAAGAACAG
TATTTGGTATCTGCGCTCTGCTGAAGCCAGTTACCTTCGGAAAAAGAGTTGGTAGCTCTTGATCCGGCAA
ACAAACCACCGCTGGTAGCGGTGGTTTTTTTGTTTGCAAGCAGCAGATTACGCGCAGAAAAAAAGGATCT
CAAGAAGATCCTTTGATCTTTTCTACGGGGTCTGACGCTCAGTGGAACGAAAACTCACGTTAAGGGATTT
TGGTCATGAGATTATCAAAAAGGATCTTCACCTAGATCCTTTTAAATTAAAAATGAAGTTTTAAATCAAT
CTAAAGTATATATGAGTAAACTTGGTCTGACAGTTACCAATGCTTAATCAGTGAGGCACCTATCTCAGCG
ATCTGTCTATTTCGTTCATCCATAGTTGCATTTAAATTTCCGAACTCTCCAAGGCCCTCGTCGGAAAATC
TTCAAACCTTTCGTCCGATCCATCTTGCAGGCTACCTCTCGAACGAACTATCGCAAGTCTCTTGGCCGGC
CTTGCGCCTTGGCTATTGCTTGGCAGCGCCTATCGCCAGGTATTACTCCAATCCCGAATATCCGAGATCG
GGATCACCCGAGAGAAGTTCAACCTACATCCTCAATCCCGATCTATCCGAGATCCGAGGAATATCGAAAT
CGGGGCGCGCCTGGCCTCCGCGCCGGGTTTTGGCGCCTCCCGCGGGCGCCCCCCTCGTCACGGCGAGCGC
TGCCACGTCAGACGAAGGGCGCAGGAGCGTCCTGATCCTTCCGCCCGGACGCTCAGGACAGCGGCCCGCT
GCTCATAAGACTCGGCCTTAGAACCCCAGTATCAGCAGAAGGACATTTTAGGACGGGACTTGGGTGACTC
TAGGGCACTGGTTTTCTTTCCAGAGAGCGGAACAGGCGAGGAAAAGTAGTCCCTTCTCGGCGATTCTGCG
GAGGGATCTCCGTGGGGCGGTGAACGCCGATGATTATATAAGGACGCGCCGGGTGTGGCACAGCTAGTTC
CGTCGCAGCCGGGATTTGGGTCGCGGTTCTTGTTTGTGGATCGCTGTGATCGTCACTTGGTGAGTAGCGG
GCTGCTGGGCTGGCCGGGGCTTTCGTGGCCGCCGGGCCGCTCGGTGGGACGGAAGCGTGTGGAGAGACCG
CCAAGGGCTGTAGTCTGGGTCCGCGAGCAAGGTTGCCCTGAACTGGGGGTTGGGGGGAGCGCAGCAAAAT
GGCGGCTGTTCCCGAGTCTTGAATGGAAGACGCTTGTGAGGCGGGCTGTGAGGTCGTTGAAACAAGGTGG
GGGGCATGGTGGGCGGCAAGAACCCAAGGTCTTGAGCCCTTCGCTAATGCGGGAAAGCTCTTATTCGGGT
GAGATGGGCTGGGCACCATCTGGGGACCCTGACGTGAAGTTTGTCACTGACTGGAGAACTCGGTTTGTCG
TCTGTTGCGGGGGCGGCAGTTATGGCGGTGCCGTTGGGCAGTGCACCCGTACCTTTGGGAGCGCGCGCCC
TCGTCGTGTCGTGACGTCACCCGTTCTGTTGGCTTATAATGCAGGGTGGGGCCACCAGCCGGTAGGTGTG
CGGTAGGCTTTTCTCCGTCGCAGGACGCAGGGTTCGGGCCTAGGGTAGGCTCTCCTGAATCGACAGGCGC
CGGACCTCTGGTGAGGGGAGGGATAAGTGAGGCGTCAGTTTCTTTGGTCGGTTTTATGTACCTATCTTCT
TAAGTAGCTGAAGCTCCGGTTTTGAACTATGCGCTCGGGGTTGGCGAGTGTGTTTTGTGAAGTTTTTTAG
GCACCTTTTGAAATGTAATCATTTGGGTCAATATGTAATTTTCAGTGTTAGACTTGTAAATTGTCCGCTA
AATTCTGGCCGTTTTTGGCTTTTTTGTTAGACAACATGACCGAGTACAAGCCCACGGTGCGCCTCGCCAC
CCGCGACGACGTCCCCAGGGCCGTACGCACCCTCGCCGCCGCGTTCGCCGACTACCCCGCCACGCGCCAC
ACCGTCGATCCGGACCGCCACATCGAGCGGGTCACCGAGCTGCAAGAACTCTTCCTCACGCGCGTCGGGC
TCGACATCGGCAAGGTGTGGGTCGCGGACGACGGCGCCGCGGTGGCGGTCTGGACCACGCCGGAGAGCGT
CGAAGCGGGGGCGGTGTTCGCCGAGATCGGCCCGCGCATGGCCGAGTTGAGCGGTTCCCGGCTGGCCGCG
CAGCAACAGATGGAGGGCCTCCTGGCGCCGCACCGGCCCAAGGAGCCCGCGTGGTTCCTGGCCACCGTCG
GCGTCTCGCCCGACCACCAGGGCAAGGGTCTGGGCAGCGCCGTCGTGCTCCCCGGAGTGGAGGCCGCCGA
GCGCGCCGGGGTGCCCGCCTTCCTGGAGACCTCCGCGCCCCGCAACCTCCCCTTCTACGAGCGGCTCGGC
TTCACCGTCACCGCCGACGTCGAGGTGCCCGAAGGACCGCGCACCTGGTGCATGACCCGCAAGCCCGGTG
CCTAGGCTAGTATGTAAGCCTAGTCTTAGATAATAAAATCGCTATCCATCGAAGATGGATGTGTGTTGGT
TTTTTGTGTGTGTAACGCTAGGCGCGCCTGGTGTACCGAGAACGATCCTCTCAGTGCGAGTCTCGACGAT
CCATATCGTTGCTTGGCAGTCAGCCAGTCGGAATCCAGCTTGGGACCCAGGAAGTCCAATCGTCAGATAT
TGTACTCAAGCCTGGTCACGGCAGCGTACCGATCTGTTTAAACCTAGATATTGATAGTCTGATCGGTCAA
CGTATAATCGAGTCCTAGCTTTTGCAAACATCTATCAAGAGACAGGATCAGCAGGAGGCTTTCGCATGAG
TATTCAACATTTCCGTGTCGCCCTTATTCCCTTTTTTGCGGCATTTTGCCTTCCTGTTTTTGCTCACCCA
GAAACGCTGGTGAAAGTAAAAGATGCTGAAGATCAGTTGGGTGCGCGAGTGGGTTACATCGAACTGGATC
TCAACAGCGGTAAGATCCTTGAGAGTTTTCGCCCCGAAGAACGCTTTCCAATGATGAGCACTTTTAAAGT
TCTGCTATGTGGCGCGGTATTATCCCGTATTGACGCCGGGCAAGAGCAACTCGGTCGCCGCATACACTAT
TCTCAGAATGACTTGGTTGAGTATTCACCAGTCACAGAAAAGCATCTTACGGATGGCATGACAGTAAGAG
AATTATGCAGTGCTGCCATAACCATGAGTGATAACACTGCGGCCAACTTACTTCTGACAACGATTGGAGG
ACCGAAGGAGCTAACCGCTTTTTTGCACAACATGGGGGATCATGTAACTCGCCTTGATCGTTGGGAACCG
GAGCTGAATGAAGCCATACCAAACGACGAGCGTGACACCACGATGCCTGTAGCAATGGCAACAACCTTGC
GTAAACTATTAACTGGCGAACTACTTACTCTAGCTTCCCGGCAACAGTTGATAGACTGGATGGAGGCGGA
TAAAGTTGCAGGACCACTTCTGCGCTCGGCCCTTCCGGCTGGCTGGTTTATTGCTGATAAATCTGGAGCC
GGTGAGCGTGGGTCTCGCGGTATCATTGCAGCACTGGGGCCAGATGGTAAGCCCTCCCGTATCGTAGTTA
TCTACACGACGGGGAGTCAGGCAACTATGGATGAACGAAATAGACAGATCGCTGAGATAGGTGCCTCACT
GATTAAGCATTGGTAACCGATTCTAGGTGCATTGGCGCAGAAAAAAATGCCTGATGCGACGCTGCGCGTC
TTATACTCCCACATATGCCAGATTCAGCAACGGATACGGCTTCCCCAACTTGCCCACTTCCATACGTGTC
CTCCTTACCAGAAATTTATCCTTAAGATCCCGAATCGTTTAAACTCGACTCTGGCTCTATCGAATCTCCG
TCGTTTCGAGCTTACGCGAACAGCCGTGGCGCTCATTTGCTCGTCGGGCATCGAATCTCGTCAGCTATCG
TCAGCTTACCTTTTTGGCAGCGATCGCGGCTCCCGACATCTTGGACCATTAGCTCCACAGGTATCTTCTT
CCCTCTAGTGGTCATAACAGCAGCTTCAGCTACCTCTCAATTCAAAAAACCCCTCAAGACCCGTTTAGAG
GCCCCAAGGGGTTATGCTATCAATCGTTGCGTTACACACACAAAAAACCAACACACATCCATCTTCGATG
GATAGCGATTTTATTATCTAACTGCTGATCGAGTGTAGCCAGATCTAGTAATCAATTACGGGGTCATTAG
TTCATAGCCCATATATGGAGTTCCGCGTTACATAACTTACGGTAAATGGCCCGCCTGGCTGACCGCCCAA
CGACCCCCGCCCATTGACGTCAATAATGACGTATGTTCCCATAGTAACGCCAATAGGGACTTTCCATTGA
CGTCAATGGGTGGAGTATTTACGGTAAACTGCCCACTTGGCAGTACATCAAGTGTATCATATGCCAAGTA
CGCCCCCTATTGACGTCAATGACGGTAAATGGCCCGCCTGGCATTATGCCCAGTACATGACCTTATGGGA
CTTTCCTACTTGGCAGTACATCTACGTATTAGTCATCGCTATTACCATGCTGATGCGGTTTTGGCAGTAC
ATCAATGGGCGTGGATAGCGGTTTGACTCACGGGGATTTCCAAGTCTCCACCCCATTGACGTCAATGGGA
GTTTGTTTTGGCACCAAAATCAACGGGACTTTCCAAAATGTCGTAACAACTCCGCCCCATTGACGCAAAT
GGGCGGTAGGCGTGTACGGTGGGAGGTCTATATAAGCAGAGCTGGTTTAGTGAACCGTCAGATCAGATCT
TTGTCGATCCTACCATCCACTCGACACACCCGCCAGCGGCCGC
